>Addgene plasmid #229679 | AP1muA-mStayGold-polyA-Hygro HR | addgene full sequence | sequence record 456965 | Addgene NGS Result
GCATACTTCTGCCTGCTGGGGAGCCTGGGGACTTTCCACACCTGGTTGCTGACTAATTGAGATGCATGCT
TTGCATACTTCTGCCTGCTGGGGAGCCTGGGGACTTTCCACACCCTAACTGACACACATTCCACAGCTGG
TTCTTTCCGCCTCAGGGCGGCCGCCTTACAATTTACGCCTTAAGATACATTGATGAGTTTGGACAAACCA
CAACTAGAATGCAGTGAAAAAAATGCTTTATTTGTGAAATTTGTGATGCTATTGCTTTATTTGTAACCAT
TATAAGCTGCAATAAACAAGTTAACAACAACAATTGCATTCATTTTATGTTTCAGGTTCAGGGGGAGGTG
TGGGAGGTTTTTTAAAGCAAGTAAAACCTCTACAAATGTGGTATGGCTGATTATGATCTAGAGTCGCGGG
CTAGCTTACAGGTGGGCCTCCAGGGTCTCGCTCTGGATGATGTGGTCTCTCTCCTCGGTGTCGTCCTTGC
TCTGGGTGTACTGCTTTCTGATCCAGTGGAATGGCACATCGGGGGCTGGCTGATTGTGCAGGGGCTTGAT
GATGGTGTTCTGGTAGGCCTCCACGCACTTGCTCTCGTCGCTCAGCAGAGGGTACTGCAGGGTCACTGTG
CACTCCACGCCGTCATCTATGGGGATGTGCTGCACCTCGTTGGGCAGGCTCACGTCCATGTCGCCGGTCA
GCACGGGGCTGTTCTCCTTGAAGTCCTGGCCGGTGAACTCCACGATGTTGTGGTAGGTGCCGTTCTTCAT
GAAGTGCTGGTGCTTGGCGTGGATGCTGCCGTCGCCCTTGTACTGGATGTGTCTGTCGTAGGTGAAGCCC
TCGGGCATCACCTCGTGGAACCAGTTCTTCAGGCCGCTGGGGTACTTGGTGTAGTACTTCATGCCATAGC
CGAAGCTAGTTCCCAGGGCGGCCCAAGACATTGGCAGTTTGCCGCTGGTGCACACGTACTTGCCTTTGTG
GCTGCCCTCGTGGCTATTGCCCTCGCCCTCGCCTTCCACGGTGAAGCTCTTGCCGTTGATGGTGCCCTTC
AGCTGGAACTTGAAGGGCACCACGCCGGTAAACAGCTCCTCGCCTGTAGACACCATGGATCCTGAGCCGG
AACCAGAGCCTGACCCTGATCCCTGGGTCCGGAGCTGGTAATCTAGGAGACAGGAGGGAGGCGTCATGCT
GGGCTCTGCACCCTCCCTGCTTTCGGGACCCGACCCGATGGCTCCACCCTGGGGGCAGCCACAGAGGACC
CCTCAGTACAACCCCACCCCACGGGTAGGGCCTCACTCACCTCCATTCTGCGTGATATAACGCACCCAGG
GCAGGGCCTGGTACCCACTCTTCTCAATGATCTTCAGGTAGCGCACCTGGGGCACAGGTAGCAGGGCCCT
GAGCACCGCAGGCTCCCGCCCTGTTGGTCCCCCCTTAATCTTTCCTGCTGGGGCAGCCTGGGGCTGGCAG
GGGAGGCCATGACGACAGGATGAGCACAGGCCTCAGGGGGGTGAAAGGGATTTGTCTGGACCATGCAAAT
GTGTGGGAGGGCAGAGCCGCCTCTGGAAGTGGTGAGCAGCCAGGATGTGGCTTGCAGACACGGCCTCAGC
AGCCTGCTTGGGGGGCCCGGCCAGAAGGCCCCTGGCTCTCTGGGAGCCTCTCCTCCCTCTGTGGGCTTTT
GAGGGGGTGCCAGGGAAAAGAGGTCCCATGGGGCATGAGTGGACGGCAGAGCCTCAAATGCTAGTTTGGG
GCAGAATGAGTGAGCTTTGAGCTCAGGGGTCAGGGCTGAGCAGAGGCAGCCTGGCCTCACCCTGTCTGTG
GGGAGGCAGAGGCCCACAGCACAGCAGGGTCCTGATTGCAGCTGACTGACACCCTTTCCCAAGCTGGCTG
CATTGATATCTGTCACCTGCGGCCTCTGTCCCTGTTCTGGGCCCCGGCCGCCTGGGCCTTACGTACCTGG
ATGCCGGAGGTAGTGAAGTAAGGGATCTCGAACTTGACACTGATCGGGGGCTTGCCCTCCTTGTCTTCGG
CCTCCACACTAGGCAGGCCGAAGTGGGCCCGCATCAGGTACTCCTTGCCGCCCTGGGGAGCAGACGGGGG
AGGCGCTCAGGCCTAGGCCCTGCCCCAGCTTAGCCAACAGCTCTGGCCCTAGTGGCGATGGGCAGAGACT
GACCACTCACCCCAGTCCAGGGAGGGGAGCATGAGCCCCTGTGCTGGGGAGCCAAAGCTCGGCCCTGTGC
TGCCCCAAGGTCAGGCGGAATGGCACTTCCTTATTCCAGATGCGTGCGGATTATGCATGACTGGCCGTCG
TTTTACAACGTCGTGACTGGGAAAACCCTGGCGCTTGTGGTGGATCACAGTTATTGGAGACTTCCTTGGC
CGTACGATGGGTTTTGTTTCAGGTATCTGGCACTTTTCGGGGAAATGTGCGCGGAACCCCTATTTGTTTA
TTTTTCTAAATACATTCAAATATGTATCCGCTCATGAGACAATAACCCTGATAAATGCTTCAATAATATT
GAAAAAGGAAGAGTATGAGTATTCAACATTTCCGTGTCGCCCTTATTCCCTTTTTTGCGGCATTTTGCCT
TCCTGTTTTTGCTCACCCAGAAACGCTGGTGAAAGTAAAAGATGCTGAAGATCAGTTGGGTGCACGAGTG
GGTTACATCGAACTGGATCTCAACAGCGGTAAGATCCTTGAGAGTTTTCGCCCCGAAGAACGTTTTCCAA
TGATGAGCACTTTTAAAGTTCTGCTATGTGGCGCGGTATTATCCCGTATTGACGCCGGGCAAGAGCAACT
CGGTCGCCGCATACACTATTCTCAGAATGACTTGGTTGAGTACTCACCAGTCACAGAAAAGCATCTTACG
GATGGCATGACAGTAAGAGAATTATGCAGTGCTGCCATAACCATGAGTGATAACACTGCGGCCAACTTAC
TTCTGACAACGATCGGAGGACCGAAGGAGCTAACCGCTTTTTTGCACAACATGGGGGATCATGTAACTCG
CCTTGATCGTTGGGAACCGGAGCTGAATGAAGCCATACCAAACGACGAGCGTGACACCACGATGCCTGTA
GCAATGGCAACAACGTTGCGCAAACTATTAACTGGCGAACTACTTACTCTAGCTTCCCGGCAACAATTAA
TAGACTGGATGGAGGCGGATAAAGTTGCAGGACCACTTCTGCGCTCGGCCCTTCCGGCTGGCTGGTTTAT
TGCTGATAAATCTGGAGCCGGTGAGCGTGGCTCTCGCGGTATCATTGCAGCACTGGGGCCAGATGGTAAG
CCCTCCCGTATCGTAGTTATCTACACGACGGGGAGTCAGGCAACTATGGATGAACGAAATAGACAGATCG
CTGAGATAGGTGCCTCACTGATTAAGCATTGGTAACTGTCAGACCAAGTTTACTCATATATACTTTAGAT
TGATTTAAAACTTCATTTTTAATTTAAAAGGATCTAGGTGAAGATCCTTGAATTGCCATTATCAACAAGT
TTGTACAAAAAAGCAGGCTCCGAATTGGTATCACGAGGACGATTTGAAGCCCCCTACCCATTTACGCTGA
CTTGACGGGACGGCGGCTTTGTTGAATAGAGCGTCAGACCCCGTAGAAAAGATCAAAGGATCTTCTTGAG
ATCCTTTTTTTCTGCGCGTAATCTGCTGCTTGCAAACAAAAAAACCACCGCTACCAGCGGTGGTTTGTTT
GCCGGATCAAGAGCTACCAACTCTTTTTCCGAAGGTAACTGGCTTCAGCAGAGCGCAGATACCAAATACT
GTTCTTCTAGTGTAGCCGTAGTTAGGCCACCACTTCAAGAACTCTGTAGCACCGCCTACATACCTCGCTC
TGCTAATCCTGTTACCAGTGGCTGCTGCCAGTGGCGATAAGTCGTGTCTTACCGGGTTGGACTCAAGACG
ATAGTTACCGGATAAGGCGCAGCGGTCGGGCTGAACGGGGGGTTCGTGCACACAGCCCAGCTTGGAGCGA
ACGACCTACACCGAACTGAGATACCTACAGCGTGAGCTATGAGAAAGCGCCACGCTTCCCGAAGGGAGAA
AGGCGGACAGGTATCCGGTAAGCGGCAGGGTCGGAACAGGAGAGCGCACGAGGGAGCTTCCAGGGGGAAA
CGCCTGGTATCTTTATAGTCCTGTCGGGTTTCGCCACCTCTGACTTGAGCGTCGATTTTTGTGATGCTCG
TCAGGGGGGCGGAGCCTATGGAAAAACGCCAGCAACGCGGCCTTTTTACGGTTCCTGGCCTTTTGCTGGC
CTTTTGCTCACATGTTCTTTCCAGCGACATATGCCATACGCCGAACTGAACTCCACCTAATGTCTTGGAG
ATTGTCGGATAGCGCGGAATAGGATTGTGCCCTCTGAGCGGATAACAATTTCACACAGGAAACAGCTATG
ACCATGACACATGCATCCACCATCGCAGACTTATCATCACTGAGCCTCCACCTAGCCTGCTGGTGACACC
TCGTGGGGCCACAGGGAAGGTCGGCGACAAAACCAGGCAAGCCCTGTGGTCACGCAGGAGGAGTTGGGAC
CACGCTGCATCAGAGGAAGGCTGTGGAGTATTCAATGAATGGAATTTAATGTAACTATGACATAAACACA
CACAGGGTGGGGAGGACGGGTGACCAAGCGCAGACGTGGGTGACACGTGGCCCCGCTCTCTGGACCCTCA
GTGGGAAAAAGTCTGAGGCTGGCGTCTCTCACCAAACCCCACCTCCCCTGGTGGGTCAATACTGATCTGG
CTGAGTGACAGCATCTCGTGACCCAGGCTGGCCCTGGGAAGGCGCCACAGGCGAGGCCTGCGAGTCCAGG
GAGCAGGCAGACGCTACAGTGGCCCCCGAGCGCGCCAGGTGCCAGCCTCGACGTGTAAATGGCCCGCTGC
GGGCGCTGCCGGGAAGGAAGACAAGAAGGGTGAGGGCTCGTCCTCACCAAGTGCTTCCTGAGTGCCGTAG
GACGTGGGTGGGACATGGGGACAGTGAGGGTAACACAAACAGCAACGAATGCACAAAGACAAGTTCCAGG
AACACCCATAAACCCATAACGTTCAACAAAATGGCAACAAAACGACGCCCCTGCTGGCCTGGCGAGGCTG
GCGCTTCCTTCGTGGCAGATGCCACCTGCAGCTGGCTGGCTGGCAAGCGTTGGCCAAGCTTTTTGGTACC
TGGGAGCTCAACAGCATAAAAGGCTGTAACCTCTACACGGAAAAATTTCACATCCTTCCCCTGAAACTGA
CTTCAGGGGCAAAGAAACGAGACTTCTTGAAGACCAGCCTCTTCTGGGAAAGGGGCTTCTGAGACGAGTG
TCGACGGCAGAGCAGATGGCCTGGGGAAGGCAGGGGTCCCTGGGCAGAGGCTGGGAGGGTGGCCAGAGAC
CAGGGAGGGCCCCTCCATCTGGTGGGTTTGGCAGGTGTGTCCCCTGGTGCTGCCACCAGGAGCTCCGAGG
CTGGGGTGTTGGCTGCGACAGCCCCGAATTCTAAGATACATTGATGAGTTTGGACAAACCACAACTAGAA
TGCAGTGAAAAAAATGCTTTATTTGTGAAATTTGTGATGCTATTGCTTTATTTGTAACCATTATAAGCTG
CAATAAACAAGTTGGGGTGGGCGAAGAACTCCAGCATGAGATCCCCGCGCTGGAGGATCATCCAGCCGGC
GTCCCGGAAAACGATTCCGAAGCCCAACCTTTCATAGAAGGCGGCGGTGGAATCGAAATCTCGTAGTACG
TGCTATTCCTTTGCCCTCGGACGAGTGCTGGGGCGTCGGTTTCCACTATCGGCGAGTACTTCTACACAGC
CATCGGTCCAGACGGCCGCGCTTCTGCGGGCGATTTGTGTACGCCCGACAGTCCCGGCTCCGGATCGGAC
GATTGCGTCGCATCGACCCTGCGCCCAAGCTGCATCATCGAAATTGCCGTCAACCAAGCTCTGATAGAGT
TGGTCAAGACCAATGCGGAGCATATACGCCCGGAGCCGCGGCGATCCTGCAAGCTCCGGATGCCTCCGCT
CGAAGTAGCGCGTCTGCTGCTCCATACAAGCCAACCACGGCCTCCAGAAGAAGATGTTGGCGACCTCGTA
TTGGGAATCCCCGAACATCGCCTCGCTCCAGTCAATGACCGCTGTTATGCGGCCATTGTCCGTCAGGACA
TTGTTGGAGCCGAAATCCGCGTGCACGAGGTGCCGGACTTCGGGGCAGTCCTCGGCCCAAAGCATCAGCT
CATCGAGAGCCTGCGCGACGGACGCACTGACGGTGTCGTCCATCACAGTTTGCCAGTGATACACATGGGG
ATCAGCAATCGCGCATATGAAATCACGCCATGTAGTGTATTGACCGATTCCTTGCGGTCCGAATGGGCCG
AACCCGCTCGTCTGGCTAAGATCGGCCGCAGCGATCGCATCCATGGCCTCCGCGACCGGCTGCAGAACAG
CGGGCAGTTCGGTTTCAGGCAGGTCTTGCAACGTGACACCCTGTGCACGGCGGGAGATGCAATAGGTCAG
GCTCTCGCTGAACTCCCCAATGTCAAGCACTTCCGGAATCGGGAGCGCGGCCGATGCAAAGTGCCGATAA
ACATAACGATCTTTGTAGAAACCATCGGCGCAGCTATTTACCCGCAGGACATATCCACGCCCTCCTACAT
CGAAGCTGAAAGCACGAGATTCTTCGCCCTCCGAGAGCTGCATCAGGTCGGAGACGCTGTCGAACTTTTC
GATCAGAAACTTCTCGACAGACGTCGCGGTGAGTTCAGGCTTTTTCATATCGATCTTTGCAAAAGCCTAG
GCCTCCAAAAAAGCCTCCTCACTACTTCTGGAATAGCTCAGAGGCCGAGGCGGCCTCGGCCTCTGCATAA
ATAAAAAAAATTAGTCAGCCATGGGGCGGAGTTAGGGGCGGGATGGGCGGAGTTAGGGGCGGGACTATGG
TTGCTGACTAATTGAGATGCATGCTTT
Features (pLannotate 1.2.2; 15 found; start..end, strand, type, name):
      1..155     -  promoter       SV40 promoter (fragment): SV40 enhancer and early promoter
    181..302     -  polyA_signal   SV40 poly(A) signal: SV40 polyadenylation signal
    325..408     -  CDS            large T antigen (fragment): large T antigen from SV40 (simian virus 40)
   1302..1379    -  CDS            unc-101 (fragment): AP1M_CAEEL - Experimental evidence at protein level: Swiss-Prot protein existence level 1. Component of the adaptor complexes which link clathrin to receptors in coated vesicles (Probable). Clathrin-associated protein complexes are believed to interact with the cytoplasmic tails of membrane proteins, leading to their selection and concentration (Probable). Required for many aspects of development and behavior, including negative regulation of vulval differentiation (PubMed:8288128). Required for the dendritic localization of potassium channel kvs-4 in the cholinergic motor neuron DA9 (PubMed:2
   1951..2082    -  CDS            AP1M1 (fragment): AP1M1_BOVIN - Experimental evidence at protein level: Swiss-Prot protein existence level 1. Subunit of clathrin-associated adaptor protein complex 1 that plays a role in protein sorting in the trans-Golgi network (TGN) and endosomes. The AP complexes mediate the recruitment of clathrin to membranes and the recognition of sorting signals within the cytosolic tails of transmembrane cargo molecules. From Bos taurus (Bovine).
   2300..2343    +  CDS            lacZα (fragment): LacZα fragment of β-galactosidase; lacZ fragment
   2430..2534    +  promoter       AmpR promoter: bla
   2535..3395    +  CDS            AmpR: β-lactamase; bla; confers resistance to ampicillin, carbenicillin, and related antibiotics
   3495..3519    +  protein_bind   attB1: mutant version of attB; recombination site for the Gateway® BP reaction BP Clonase™
   3636..4224    +  rep_origin     ori: high-copy-number ColE1/pMB1/pBR322/pUC origin of replication
   5492..5613    -  polyA_signal   SV40 poly(A) signal: SV40 polyadenylation signal
   5608..5733    -  CDS            ble (fragment): BLE_KLEPN - Experimental evidence at protein level: Swiss-Prot protein existence level 1. Binding protein with a strong affinity to the bleomycin family of antibiotics. Binds to CL990; an antimitotic-antibiotic compound. From Klebsiella pneumoniae.
   5743..6768    -  CDS            HygR: hygromycin B phosphotransferase confers resistance to hygromycin
   6790..6924    -  rep_origin     SV40 ori: SV40 origin of replication
   6928..6957    -  promoter       SV40 promoter (fragment): SV40 enhancer and early promoter
