[The description below was written by a language model from this plasmid's Addgene catalogue record and pLannotate feature annotations shown in this document.]
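Description:
AP1muA-mStayGold-polyA-Hygro HR is a homology-directed repair donor plasmid for CRISPR-based endogenous tagging of human AP1M1, which encodes the μ1A subunit of the clathrin adaptor complex AP-1. It is built on the synthetic pTWIST Amp high-copy backbone. In bacteria it is propagated through a ColE1/pUC-type origin and selected with ampicillin via a β-lactamase gene under its own promoter. Small lacZα and attB1 fragments in the annotation appear to be backbone remnants with no evident role in the design.

The payload is genomic sequence from the AP1M1 locus, serving as homology arms that direct insertion of monomeric StayGold, a green fluorescent protein, at the C-terminus of the coding sequence. The automated feature table picks up short AP1M1-like coding fragments, matched to bovine and nematode orthologues. These most likely mark exonic stretches of the arm upstream of the insertion site. The table does not annotate the mStayGold coding sequence itself or the boundaries of either arm, so their exact positions are not given in the record.

An SV40 poly(A) signal lies next to the tag region, consistent with the "polyA" in the name, and would terminate the tagged transcript. Beyond it is an independent mammalian selection cassette in which the SV40 enhancer/early promoter, with its embedded SV40 origin, drives hygromycin B phosphotransferase, followed by a second SV40 poly(A) signal. A short ble-like fragment sits between the hygromycin gene and that terminator. Because this cassette integrates along with the tag, correctly edited cells can be enriched with hygromycin. The plasmid carries no annotated Cas9 or guide RNA, so these would have to be supplied separately. The resulting knock-in allows imaging of AP-1 at native expression levels in membrane trafficking studies.
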