Addgene plasmid #229679: AP1muA-mStayGold-polyA-Hygro HR
Purpose: Homology repair plasmid for endogenous tagging of AP1muA at the C-terminus with monomeric StayGold. Contains a hygromycin resistance cassette for selection of edited cells
Depositing lab: Francesca Bottanelli. Publication: ARF1 compartments direct cargo flow via maturation into recycling endosomes. Stockhammer A, Adarska P, Natalia V, Heuhsen A, Klemt A, Bregu G, Harel S, Rodilla-Ramirez C, Spalt C, Ozsoy E, Leupold P, Grindel A, Fox E, Mejedo JO, Zehtabian A, Ewers H, Puchkov D, Haucke V, Bottanelli F. Nat Cell Biol. 2024 Oct 4. doi: 10.1038/s41556-024-01518-4. PubMed 39367144.
Backbone
  Vector backbone: pTWIST Amp high copy
  Backbone manufacturer: TWIST
  Vector type: CRISPR
  Selectable markers: Hygromycin
Growth in bacteria
  Bacterial resistance: Ampicillin, 100 μg/mL
  Growth temperature: 37°C
  Growth strain: DH5alpha
  Copy number: High Copy
Gene/Insert
  Gene/Insert name: genomic sequence AP1M1 locus
  Species: H. sapiens (human)
  Entrez Gene: AP1M1 (a.k.a. AP47, CLAPM2, CLTNM, MU-1A, mu1A)
  Tag / fusion protein: monomeric StayGold
Terms and licenses: Academic/Nonprofit Terms; Industry Terms: Not Available to Industry
How to cite: AP1muA-mStayGold-polyA-Hygro HR was a gift from Francesca Bottanelli (Addgene plasmid # 229679 ; http://n2t.net/addgene:229679 ; RRID:Addgene_229679)
